Addgene plasmid #47980: pcDNA4/TO-Flag-H3.3
Purpose: tetracycline-inducible expression of human Flag tagged H3F3A
Depositing lab: Bing Zhu. Depositing organization: National Institute of Biological Sciences, Beijing. Publication: H3.3-H4 tetramer splitting events feature cell-type specific enhancers. Huang C, Zhang Z, Xu M, Li Y, Li Z, Ma Y, Cai T, Zhu B. PLoS Genet. 2013 Jun;9(6):e1003558. doi: 10.1371/journal.pgen.1003558. Epub 2013 Jun 6. PubMed 23754967.
Backbone
  Vector backbone: pcDNA4/TO
  Backbone manufacturer: invitrogen
  Backbone size w/o insert (bp): 5078
  Total vector size (bp): 5500
  Vector type: Mammalian Expression
  Selectable markers: Zeocin
Growth in bacteria
  Bacterial resistance: Ampicillin, 100 μg/mL
  Growth temperature: 37°C
  Growth strain: DH5alpha
  Copy number: High Copy
Gene/Insert
  Gene/Insert name: H3F3A (alt name: H3.3A)
  Species: H. sapiens (human)
  Insert size (bp): 438
  Mutation: 288 bp T to C synonymous mutation
  Entrez Gene: H3-3A (a.k.a. BRYLIB1, H3-3B, H3.3A, H3F3, H3F3A)
  Promoter: CMV promoter with tetracycline operator
  Tag / fusion protein: Flag (N terminal on insert)
  Cloning method: Restriction Enzyme; 5′ cloning site BamHI (not destroyed); 3′ cloning site EcoRI (not destroyed)
  Sequencing primers: 5′ CMV-F; 3′ BGH reverse
Terms and licenses: Academic/Nonprofit Terms; Industry Terms: Not Available to Industry
How to cite: pcDNA4/TO-Flag-H3.3 was a gift from Bing Zhu (Addgene plasmid # 47980 ; http://n2t.net/addgene:47980 ; RRID:Addgene_47980)
