[The description below was written by a language model from this plasmid's Addgene catalogue record.]
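Description:
pcDNA4/TO-Flag-H3.3 is a mammalian expression plasmid built on the commercial pcDNA4/TO backbone, designed for tetracycline-inducible production of the human histone variant H3.3. The backbone is about 5.1 kb and the complete plasmid about 5.5 kb. It is maintained in E. coli as a high-copy plasmid under ampicillin selection, and it carries a Zeocin marker that allows selection of transfected mammalian cells, including isolation of stable lines.

The insert is the human H3F3A (H3.3A, now H3-3A) coding sequence, roughly 438 bp, cloned between BamHI and EcoRI sites that both remain intact. It carries a Flag epitope at the N terminus of the histone. The record notes a single T-to-C change at position 288 of the insert, which is synonymous and so leaves the protein sequence unaltered. Transcription is driven by a CMV promoter containing tetracycline operator sequences. In cells that express the Tet repressor, the repressor binds these operators and keeps the promoter silent until tetracycline or an analogue is added, which releases the repressor and switches on expression. In cells lacking the repressor, the promoter would be expected to act constitutively. The use of a BGH reverse sequencing primer is consistent with a BGH polyadenylation signal downstream of the insert, although no feature table is provided to confirm this.

The construct suits timed, controlled expression of tagged H3.3, so that newly made histone can be distinguished from the endogenous pool and followed by Flag-based detection or purification. The associated work concerned H3.3-H4 tetramer splitting events and their relationship to cell-type specific enhancers.
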