>Addgene plasmid #47980 | pcDNA4/TO-Flag-H3.3 | addgene partial sequence | sequence record 70373 | CMV-F 5'-CGCAAATGGGCGGTAGGCGTG-3'
CAGAGCTCTCCCTATCAGTGATAGAGATCTCCCTATCAGTGATAGAGATCGTCGACGAGCTCGTTTAGTG
AACCGTCAGATCGCCTGGAGACGCCATCCACGCTGTTTTGACCTCCATAGAAGACACCGGGACCGATCCA
GCCTCCGGACTCTAGCGTTTAAACTTAAGCTTGGTACCGAGCTCGGATCCATGGACTACAAAGACGATGA
CGACAAG
[405 nt withheld, positions 218-622]
TAAGAATTCTGCAGATATCCAGCACAGTGGCGGCCGCTCGAGTCTAGAGGGCCCGTTTAAACCCGCTGAT
CAGCCTCGACTGTGCCTTCTAGTTGCCAGCCATCTGTTGTTTGCCCCTCCCCCGTGCCTTCCTTGACCCT
GGAAGGTGCCACTCCCACTGTCCTTTCCTAATAAAATGAGGAAATTGCATCGCATTGTCTGAGTAGGTGT
CATTCTATTCTGGGGGGTGGGGTGGGGCAGGACAGCAAGGGGGAGGATTGGGAAGACAATAGCAGGCATG
CTGGGGATGCGGTGGGCTCTATGGCTTCTGAGGCGGAAAGAACCAGCTGGGGCTCTAGGGGGTATCCCCA
CGCGCCCTGTAGCGGCGCATTAAGCGCGGCGGGTGTGGTGGT
